>Addgene plasmid #228318 | pMT1449 | addgene full sequence | sequence record 457130 | Addgene NGS Result
GACGAAAGGGCCTCGTGATACGCCTATTTTTATAGGTTAATGTCATGATAATAATGGTTTCTTAGACGTC
AGGTGGCACTTTTCGGGGAAATGTGCGCGGAACCCCTATTTGTTTATTTTTCTAAATACATTCAAATATG
TATCCGCTCATGAGACAATAACCCTGATAAATGCTTCAATAATATTGAAAAAGGAAGAGTATGAGTATTC
AACATTTCCGTGTCGCCCTTATTCCCTTTTTTGCGGCATTTTGCCTTCCTGTTTTTGCTCACCCAGAAAC
GCTGGTGAAAGTAAAAGATGCTGAAGATCAGTTGGGTGCACGAGTGGGTTACATCGAACTGGATCTCAAC
AGCGGTAAGATCCTTGAGAGTTTTCGCCCCGAAGAACGTTTTCCAATGATGAGCACTTTTAAAGTTCTGC
TATGTGGCGCGGTATTATCCCGTATTGACGCCGGGCAAGAGCAACTCGGTCGCCGCATACACTATTCTCA
GAATGACTTGGTTGAGTACTCACCAGTCACAGAAAAGCATCTTACGGATGGCATGACAGTAAGAGAATTA
TGCAGTGCTGCCATAACCATGAGTGATAACACTGCGGCCAACTTACTTCTGACAACGATCGGAGGACCGA
AGGAGCTAACCGCTTTTTTGCACAACATGGGGGATCATGTAACTCGCCTTGATCGTTGGGAACCGGAGCT
GAATGAAGCCATACCAAACGACGAGCGTGACACCACGATGCCTGTAGCAATGGCAACAACGTTGCGCAAA
CTATTAACTGGCGAACTACTTACTCTAGCTTCCCGGCAACAATTAATAGACTGGATGGAGGCGGATAAAG
TTGCAGGACCACTTCTGCGCTCGGCCCTTCCGGCTGGCTGGTTTATTGCTGATAAATCTGGAGCCGGTGA
GCGTGGGTCTCGCGGTATCATTGCAGCACTGGGGCCAGATGGTAAGCCCTCCCGTATCGTAGTTATCTAC
ACGACGGGGAGTCAGGCAACTATGGATGAACGAAATAGACAGATCGCTGAGATAGGTGCCTCACTGATTA
AGCATTGGTAACTGTCAGACCAAGTTTACTCATATATACTTTAGATTGATTTAAAACTTCATTTTTAATT
TAAAAGGATCTAGGTGAAGATCCTTTTTGATAATCTCATGACCAAAATCCCTTAACGTGAGTTTTCGTTC
CACTGAGCGTCAGACCCCGTAGAAAAGATCAAAGGATCTTCTTGAGATCCTTTTTTTCTGCGCGTAATCT
GCTGCTTGCAAACAAAAAAACCACCGCTACCAGCGGTGGTTTGTTTGCCGGATCAAGAGCTACCAACTCT
TTTTCCGAAGGTAACTGGCTTCAGCAGAGCGCAGATACCAAATACTGTTCTTCTAGTGTAGCCGTAGTTA
GGCCACCACTTCAAGAACTCTGTAGCACCGCCTACATACCTCGCTCTGCTAATCCTGTTACCAGTGGCTG
CTGCCAGTGGCGATAAGTCGTGTCTTACCGGGTTGGACTCAAGACGATAGTTACCGGATAAGGCGCAGCG
GTCGGGCTGAACGGGGGGTTCGTGCACACAGCCCAGCTTGGAGCGAACGACCTACACCGAACTGAGATAC
CTACAGCGTGAGCTATGAGAAAGCGCCACGCTTCCCGAAGGGAGAAAGGCGGACAGGTATCCGGTAAGCG
GCAGGGTCGGAACAGGAGAGCGCACGAGGGAGCTTCCAGGGGGAAACGCCTGGTATCTTTATAGTCCTGT
CGGGTTTCGCCACCTCTGACTTGAGCGTCGATTTTTGTGATGCTCGTCAGGGGGGCGGAGCCTATGGAAA
AACGCCAGCAACGCGGCCTTTTTACGGTTCCTGGCCTTTTGCTGGCCTTTTGCTCACATGTTCTTTCCTG
CGTTATCCCCTGATTCTGTGGATAACCGTATTACCGCCTTTGAGTGAGCTGATACCGCTCGCCGCAGCCG
AACGACCGAGCGCAGCGAGTCAGTGAGCGAGGAAGCGGAAGAGCGCCCAATACGCAAACCGCCTCTCCCC
GCGCGTTGGCCGATTCATTAATGCAGCTGGCACGACAGGTTTCCCGACTGGAAAGCGGGCAGTGAGCGCA
ACGCAATTAATGTGAGTTAGCTCACTCATTAGGCACCCCAGGCTTTACACTTTATGCTTCCGGCTCGTAT
GTTGTGTGGAATTGTGAGCGGATAACAATTTCACACAGGAAACAGCTATGACCATGATTACGCCGCTAGC
CATGGTTGTGCGACAGATTCACTGTGAAAGACTGTTCATTATACCCACGTTTCACTGGGAGATGTAAGCC
TTAGGTGTTTTACCCTGATTAGATAATACAATAACCAACAGAAATACGAGAATCTAAACTAATTTCGATG
ATTCATTTTTCTTTTTACCGCGCTGCCTCTTTTGGCAATTCTTTCACCTATATTCTACCTTCTCTTTCCT
TTTGTTCTAAACTTATTACCAGCTATCTATGTCGAATCAAGAAGAAGGACTTAAACTGTGGGGTGGCAGG
TTTACTGGGGCTACTGACCCCTTGATGGATTTGTATAACGCTTCCTTACCTTACGACAAGAAAATGTACA
AGGTGGATTTAGAAGGAACAAAAGTTTACACTGAGGGCCTGGAGAAAATTAATTTGCTAACTAAAGACGA
ACTAAGTGAGATTCATCGTGGTCTCAAATTGATTGAAGCAGAGTGGGCAGAAGGGAAGTTTGTTGAGAAG
CCAGGGGATGAGGATATTCACACTGCTAATGAACGTCGCTTGGGTGAGTTGATTGGTCGTGGAATCTCTG
GTAAGGTTCATACCGGAAGGTCTAGAAATGATCAAGTTGCCACTGATATGCGGTTGTATGTCAGAGACAA
TCTAACTCAGTTGGCTGACTATCTGAAGCAGTTCATTCAAGTAATCATCAAGAGAGCTGAACAGGAAATA
GACGTCTTGATGCCCGGTTATACTCACTTGCAAAGAGCTCAACCAATCAGATGGTCTCACTGGTTGAGCA
TGTATGCTACCTATTTCACTGAAGATTATGAGAGACTGAATCAAATCGTTAAAAGGTTGAACAAATCCCC
ATTGGGAGCTGGAGCTTTGGCTGGTCATCCTTATGGAATTGATCGTGAATACATTGCTGAGAGATTAGGG
TTTGATTCTGTTATTGGTAATTCTTTGGCCGCTGTTTCAGACAGAGATTTTGTAGTCGAAACCATGTTCT
GGTCTTCGTTGTTTATGAATCATATTTCTCGATTCTCAGAAGATTTGATCATTTACTCCACTGGAGAGTT
TGGATTTATCAAGTTGGCAGATGCTTATTCTACTGGATCTTCTCTGATGCCTCAAAAAAAAAACCCAGAC
TCTTTGGAGTTATTGAGGGGTAAATCTGGTAGATGTTTTGGGGCCTTGGCTGGTTTCCTCATGTCTATTA
AGTCCATTCCGTCAACCTATAACAAAGATATGCAAGAGGATAAGGAGCCTTTATTTGATACTCTAATCAC
TGTAGAGCACTCGATTTTGATAGCATCCGGTGTAGTTTCTACCTTGAACATTGATGCCGAACGAATGAAG
AATGCTCTAACTATGGATATGCTGGCTACAGATCTTGCCGACTATTTAGTTAGAAGGGGAGTTCCATTCA
GAGAAACTCACCACATTTCTGGTGAATGTGTCAGACAAGCCGAGGAGTTGAACCTTTCTGGTATTGATCA
GTTGTCCCTCGAACAATTGAAATCCATTGACTCCCGTTTTGAGGCTGATGTGGCTTCAACGTTTGACTTT
GAAGCCAGTGTTGAAAAAAGAACTGCCACCGGAGGAACTTCTAAGACTGCTGTTTTAAAGCAATTGGATG
CACTGAATGAAAAGCTAGAGTCTTGACTGCAGGTCGACTCTAGAGGATCCATGATACGAAACGTACCGTA
TCGTTAAGGTGGCAAATTCTGGTCTCTTTTCATCAGATAGCCTTTGGGTTCAAAAAAGAACTAAAGCAGG
ATGCCTGATATATAAATCCCAGATGATCTGCTTTTGAAACTATTTTCAGTATCTTGATTCGTTTACTTAC
AAACAACTATTGTTGATTTTATCTGGAGAATAATCGAACAAAACTAGTATGGTTTCTAAGGGTGAAGAGT
TGTTCACTGGTGTTGTTCCAATCTTGGTTGAGTTGGACGGTGACGTTAACGGACACAAGTTCTCTGTTTC
TGGTGAAGGTGAGGGTGACGCTACTTACGGAAAGTTGACTTTGAAGTTCATCTGTACTACTGGTAAGTTG
CCAGTTCCATGGCCAACTTTGGTTACTACTTTGACTTACGGTGTTCAGTGTTTCTCCAGATACCCAGACC
ACATGAAGCAGCACGATTTCTTCAAGTCTGCTATGCCAGAGGGTTACGTTCAAGAGAGAACTATCTTCTT
CAAGGACGACGGTAACTACAAGACTAGAGCTGAGGTTAAGTTCGAGGGTGACACATTGGTTAACAGAATC
GAGTTGAAGGGTATCGACTTCAAAGAGGACGGAAACATCTTGGGTCACAAGTTGGAGTACAACTACAACT
CCCACAACGTTTACATCATGGCTGACAAGCAGAAGAACGGTATCAAGGTTAACTTCAAGATCAGACACAA
CATCGAGGACGGTTCCGTTCAATTGGCTGACCACTACCAACAGAACACTCCAATTGGTGACGGTCCAGTT
TTGTTGCCAGACAACCACTACTTGTCCACTCAATCCGCTTTGTCCAAGGACCCAAACGAGAAGAGAGATC
ACATGGTTTTGTTGGAGTTCGTTACTGCTGCTGGTATCACTTTGGGTATGGACGAGTTGTACAAGTAACT
CGAGCCTTAGACATGACTGTTCCTCAGTTCAAGTTGGGCACTTACGAGAAGACCGGTCTTGCTAGATTCT
AATCAAGAGGATGTCAGAATGCCATTTGCCTGAGAGATGCAGGCTTCATTTTTGATACTTTTTTATTTGT
AACCTATATAGTATAGGATTTTTTTTGTCATTTTGTTTCTTCTCGTACGAGCTTGCTCCTGATCAGCCTA
TCTCGCAGCTGATGAATATCTTGTGGTAGGGGTTTGGGAAAATCATTCGAGTTTGATGTTTTTCTTGGTA
TTTCCCACTCCTCTTCAGAGTACAGAAGATTAAGTGAGACGTTCGTTTGTGCAAGCTTAGATCCCCGGGT
ACCGAGCTCGAATTCGCCGTACCACTTCAAAACACCCAAGCACAGCATACTAAATTTCCCCTCTTTCTTC
CTCTAGGGTGTCGTTAATTACCCGTACTAAAGGTTTGGAAAAGAAAAAAGAGACCGCCTCGTTTCTTTTT
CTTCGTCGAAAAAGGCAATAAAAATTTTTATCACGTTTCTTTTTCTTGAAAATTTTTTTTTTTGATTTTT
TTCTCTTTCGATGACCTCCCATTGATATTTAAGTTAATAAACGGTCTTCAATTTCTCAAGTTTCAGTTTC
ATTTTTCTTGTTCTATTACAACTTTTTTTACTTCTTGCTCATTAGAAAGAAAGCATAGCAATCTAATCTA
AGTTTTAATTACAAAATGAAGAAGCCAGAGTTGACTGCTACTTCCGTTGAGAAGTTCTTGATCGAGAAGT
TCGACTCCGTTTCCGACTTGATGCAATTGTCTGAAGGTGAAGAGTCCAGAGCTTTCTCCTTTGACGTTGG
TGGTAGAGGTTACGTTTTGAGAGTTAATTCCTGTGCTGACGGTTTCTACAAGGACAGATACGTTTACAGA
CACTTCGCTTCCGCTGCTTTGCCAATTCCAGAGGTTTTGGACATTGGTGAGTTCTCCGAGTCCTTGACTT
ACTGTATCTCCAGAAGAGCTCAGGGAGTTACATTGCAAGACTTGCCAGAAACTGAGTTGCCAGCTGTTTT
GCAACCAGTTGCTGAAGCTATGGACGCTATTGCTGCTGCTGACTTGTCTCAAACTTCTGGTTTTGGTCCA
TTCGGTCCACAGGGTATTGGTCAGTACACTACTTGGAGAGACTTCATCTGTGCTATCGCTGACCCACATG
TTTACCACTGGCAAACTGTTATGGACGATACTGTTTCCGCTTCCGTTGCTCAGGCTTTGGACGAATTGAT
GTTGTGGGCTGAAGATTGTCCTGAGGTTAGACATTTGGTTCACGCTGACTTCGGTTCCAACAACGTTTTG
ACTGACAACGGTAGAATCACTGCTGTTATCGACTGGTCCGAAGCTATGTTCGGTGACTCTCAATACGAGG
TTGCTAACATCTTCTTTTGGAGACCATGGTTGGCTTGTATGGAACAGCAGACTAGATACTTCGAGAGAAG
ACACCCAGAATTGGCTGGTTCCCCAAGATTGAGAGCTTACATGTTGAGAATCGGTTTGGACCAGTTGTAC
CAGTCCTTGGTTGATGGTAACTTCGATGATGCTGCTTGGGCTCAAGGTAGATGTGACGCTATCGTTAGAT
CCGGTGCTGGTACTGTTGGTAGAACTCAGATTGCTAGAAGATCCGCTGCTGTTTGGACTGACGGTTGTGT
TGAAGTTTTGGCTGACTCCGGTAACAGAAGACCATCCACTAGACCAAGAGCTAAAGAGGTTGGTAGAGTT
TAAGTATTAAGAACGTTATTTATATTTCAAATTTTTCTTTTTTTTCTCTACAGACGCTGTACGCATGTAA
CATTATACTGAAAACCTTGCTTGAGAAGGTTTTGGGACGCTCGAAGATCCAGCTGCATTAATGAATCGGC
CAACGCGCGGGGAGAGGCGGTTTGCGTATTGGGCGCTCTTCCGCTTCCTCGGAATTCACTGGCCGTCGTT
TTACAACGTCGTGACTGGGAAAACCCTGGCGTTACCCAACTTAATCGCCTTGCAGCACATCCCCCTTTCG
CCAGCTGGCGTAATAGCGAAGAGGCCCGCACCGATCGCCCTTCCCAACAGTTGCGCAGCCTGAATGGCGA
ATGGCGCCTGATGCGGTATTTTCTCCTTACGCATCTGTGCGGTATTTCACACCGCATATGGTGCACTCTC
AGTACAATCTGCTCTGATGCCGCATAGTTAAGCCAGCCCCGACACCCGCCAACACCCGCTGACGCGCCCT
GACGGGCTTGTCTGCTCCCGGCATCCGCTTACAGACAAGCTGTGACCGTCTCCGGGAGCTGCATGTGTCA
GAGGTTTTCACCGTCATCACCGAAACGCGCGA
Features (pLannotate 1.2.2; 21 found; start..end, strand, type, name):
     96..200     +  promoter       AmpR promoter: bla
    201..1061    +  CDS            AmpR: β-lactamase; bla; confers resistance to ampicillin, carbenicillin, and related antibiotics
   1232..1820    +  rep_origin     ori: high-copy-number ColE1/pMB1/pBR322/pUC origin of replication
   2003..2095    +  CDS            lacI (fragment): lac repressor; lacI; The lac repressor binds to the lac operator to inhibit transcription in E. coli. This inhibition can be relieved by adding lactose or isopropyl-β-D-thiogalactopyranoside (IPTG).
   2108..2129    +  protein_bind   CAP binding site: CAP binding activates transcription in the presence of cAMP. E. coli catabolite activator protein
   2144..2174    +  promoter       lac promoter: promoter for the E. coli lac operon
   2182..2198    +  protein_bind   lac operator: The lac repressor binds to the lac operator to inhibit transcription in E. coli. This inhibition can be relieved by adding lactose or isopropyl-β-D-thiogalactopyranoside (IPTG). lac repressor encoded by lacI
   2243..2311    +  CDS            DED81 (fragment): SYNC_SACPA - Protein inferred from homology: Swiss-Prot protein existence level 3. From Saccharomyces paradoxus (Yeast) (Saccharomyces douglasii).
   2503..3867    +  CDS            ARG4: ARLY_YEAST - Experimental evidence at protein level: Swiss-Prot protein existence level 1. From Saccharomyces cerevisiae (strain ATCC 204508 / S288c) (Baker's yeast).
   3877..3900    -  misc_feature   MCS (fragment): pUC18/19 multiple cloning site
   4109..4825    +  CDS            EGFP: EGFP is a basic (constitutively fluorescent) green fluorescent protein published in 1996, derived from Aequorea victoria. It is reported to be a rapidly-maturing weak dimer with moderate acid sensitivity.
   4834..4899    +  CDS            AOX1 (fragment): ALOX1_KOMPC - Experimental evidence at protein level: Swiss-Prot protein existence level 1. Major isoform of alcohol oxidase, which catalyzes the oxidation of methanol to formaldehyde and hydrogen peroxide, the first step in the methanol utilization pathway of methylotrophic yeasts. From Komagataella phaffii (strain ATCC 76273 / CBS 7435 / CECT 11047 / NRRL Y-11430 / Wegner 21-1) (Yeast) (Pichia pastoris).
   4903..5149    +  terminator     AOX1 terminator: Pichia pastoris AOX1; transcription terminator for AOX1
   5170..5195    -  misc_feature   MCS (fragment): pUC18/19 multiple cloning site
   5194..5532    +  promoter       TEF1 promoter (fragment): S. cerevisiae TEF1; promoter for EF-1α
   5546..6568    +  CDS            hph: KHYB_ECOLX - Experimental evidence at protein level: Swiss-Prot protein existence level 1. The aminoglycoside phosphotransferases achieve inactivation of their antibiotic substrates by phosphorylation. Only phosphorylates hygromycin and closely related compounds such as demethyl analogs and destomycin. From Escherichia coli.
   6583..6696    +  terminator     CYC1 terminator (fragment): S. cerevisiae CYC1; transcription terminator for CYC1
   6699..6756    -  CDS            lacI (fragment): lac repressor; lacI; The lac repressor binds to the lac operator to inhibit transcription in E. coli. This inhibition can be relieved by adding lactose or isopropyl-β-D-thiogalactopyranoside (IPTG).
   6774..6931    +  CDS            lacZα (fragment): LacZα fragment of β-galactosidase; lacZ fragment
   6937..7036    -  misc_feature   bom (fragment): basis of mobility region from pBR322
   7138..1       -  CDS            rop (fragment) (across the origin): Rop protein, which maintains plasmids at low copy number; rop
