[The description below was written by a language model from this plasmid's Addgene catalogue record and pLannotate feature annotations shown in this document.]
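Description:
pMT1449 is a 7.2 kb yeast expression and synthetic-biology plasmid built on pUC19. It places EGFP under a synthetic promoter, KpPhl1.16, that is regulated by 2,4-diacetylphloroglucinol (DAPG). In E. coli it replicates at high copy from the ColE1/pUC origin and is selected with ampicillin through the bla gene. Leftover pUC sequences (lac promoter and operator, CAP site, fragments of lacZα, lacI, bom and rop) flank the yeast modules and have no evident role in the design.

The reporter cassette consists of the EGFP coding sequence followed by the AOX1 transcription terminator from Komagataella phaffii (Pichia pastoris). The roughly 200 bp upstream of EGFP is not annotated in the feature table, and this is presumably where the KpPhl1.16 promoter named in the catalogue entry sits. The "Kp" prefix and the AOX1 terminator suggest K. phaffii as the intended host, although the record does not state the host species. No DAPG-responsive regulator (such as a PhlF-type protein) is annotated, so that component may be supplied from the host strain or another construct.

Selection in yeast uses a hygromycin resistance cassette, with hph driven by a TEF1 promoter fragment and ended by a CYC1 terminator fragment. The plasmid also carries a full-length S. cerevisiae ARG4 (argininosuccinate lyase) open reading frame with adjacent genomic sequence. This could act as an arginine auxotrophic marker or as a homology region for integration, but the record does not say which. No yeast replication origin or centromere is annotated, which is consistent with chromosomal integration. The construct is used to measure DAPG-dependent promoter activity by fluorescence when characterising strong inducible synthetic promoters in yeasts.
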