Addgene plasmid #228318: pMT1449
Purpose: 2,4-Diacetylphloroglucinol (DAPG)-regulatable EGFP expression
Depositing lab: Jun Ishii. Depositing organization: Kobe University. Publication: Designing strong inducible synthetic promoters in yeasts. Tominaga M, Shima Y, Nozaki K, Ito Y, Someda M, Shoya Y, Hashii N, Obata C, Matsumoto-Kitano M, Suematsu K, Matsukawa T, Hosoya K, Hashiba N, Kondo A, Ishii J. Nat Commun. 2024 Dec 19;15(1):10653. doi: 10.1038/s41467-024-54865-z. PubMed 39702268.
Backbone
  Vector backbone: pUC19
  Vector type: Yeast Expression, Synthetic Biology
  Selectable markers: Hygromycin
Growth in bacteria
  Bacterial resistance: Ampicillin, 100 μg/mL
  Growth temperature: 37°C
  Growth strain: DH5alpha
  Copy number: High Copy
Gene/Insert
  Gene/Insert name: EGFP
  Species: Synthetic; Aequorea victoria
  Promoter: 2,4-Diacetylphloroglucinol-regulatable synthetic promoter (KpPhl1.16)
  Cloning method: Ligation Independent Cloning
Terms and licenses: Academic/Nonprofit Terms; Industry Terms: Not Available to Industry
How to cite: pMT1449 was a gift from Jun Ishii (Addgene plasmid # 228318 ; http://n2t.net/addgene:228318 ; RRID:Addgene_228318)
